>Addgene plasmid #197919 | myr-palm-mNeonGreen(2x) | addgene full sequence | sequence record 390520 | Addgene NGS Result
GCCAGCAACGCGGCCTTTTTACGGTTCCTGGCCTTTTGCTGGCCTTTTGCTCACATGTTCTTTCCTGCGT
TATCCCCTGATTCTGTGGATAACCGTATTACCGCCATGCATTAGTTATTAATAGTAATCAATTACGGGGT
CATTAGTTCATAGCCCATATATGGAGTTCCGCGTTACATAACTTACGGTAAATGGCCCGCCTGGCTGACC
GCCCAACGACCCCCGCCCATTGACGTCAATAATGACGTATGTTCCCATAGTAACGCCAATAGGGACTTTC
CATTGACGTCAATGGGTGGAGTATTTACGGTAAACTGCCCACTTGGCAGTACATCAAGTGTATCATATGC
CAAGTACGCCCCCTATTGACGTCAATGACGGTAAATGGCCCGCCTGGCATTATGCCCAGTACATGACCTT
ATGGGACTTTCCTACTTGGCAGTACATCTACGTATTAGTCATCGCTATTACCATGGTGATGCGGTTTTGG
CAGTACATCAATGGGCGTGGATAGCGGTTTGACTCACGGGGATTTCCAAGTCTCCACCCCATTGACGTCA
ATGGGAGTTTGTTTTGGCACCAAAATCAACGGGACTTTCCAAAATGTCGTAACAACTCCGCCCCATTGAC
GCAAATGGGCGGTAGGCGTGTACGGTGGGAGGTCTATATAAGCAGAGCTGGTTTAGTGAACCGTCAGATC
CGCTAGCATGGGATGTATTAAATCAAAAAGGAAAGACAATCTCAATGACGATGAACCGGTCGCCACCATG
GTGAGCAAGGGCGAGGAGGATAACATGGCCTCTCTCCCAGCGACACATGAGTTACACATCTTTGGCTCCA
TCAACGGTGTGGACTTTGACATGGTGGGTCAGGGCACCGGCAATCCAAATGATGGTTATGAGGAGTTAAA
CCTGAAGTCCACCAAGGGTGACCTCCAGTTCTCCCCCTGGATTCTGGTCCCTCATATCGGGTATGGCTTC
CATCAGTACCTGCCCTACCCTGACGGGATGTCGCCTTTCCAGGCCGCCATGGTAGATGGCTCCGGATACC
AAGTCCATCGCACAATGCAGTTTGAAGATGGTGCCTCCCTTACTGTTAACTACCGCTACACCTACGAGGG
AAGCCACATCAAAGGAGAGGCCCAGGTGAAGGGGACTGGTTTCCCTGCTGACGGTCCTGTGATGACCAAC
TCGCTGACCGCTGCGGACTGGTGCAGGTCGAAGAAGACTTACCCCAACGACAAAACCATCATCAGTACCT
TTAAGTGGAGTTACACCACTGGAAATGGCAAGCGCTACCGGAGCACTGCGCGGACCACCTACACCTTTGC
CAAGCCAATGGCGGCTAACTATCTGAAGAACCAGCCGATGTACGTGTTCCGTAAGACGGAGCTCAAGCAC
TCCAAGACCGAGCTCAACTTCAAGGAGTGGCAAAAGGCCTTTACCGATGTGATGGGCATGGACGAGCTGT
ACAAGAGATCTCGAGCTCAAGCTTCAATGGTGAGCAAGGGCGAGGAGGATAACATGGCCTCTCTCCCAGC
GACACATGAGTTACACATCTTTGGCTCCATCAACGGTGTGGACTTTGACATGGTGGGTCAGGGCACCGGC
AATCCAAATGATGGTTATGAGGAGTTAAACCTGAAGTCCACCAAGGGTGACCTCCAGTTCTCCCCCTGGA
TTCTGGTCCCTCATATCGGGTATGGCTTCCATCAGTACCTGCCCTACCCTGACGGGATGTCGCCTTTCCA
GGCCGCCATGGTAGATGGCTCCGGATACCAAGTCCATCGCACAATGCAGTTTGAAGATGGTGCCTCCCTT
ACTGTTAACTACCGCTACACCTACGAGGGAAGCCACATCAAAGGAGAGGCCCAGGTGAAGGGGACTGGTT
TCCCTGCTGACGGTCCTGTGATGACCAACTCGCTGACCGCTGCGGACTGGTGCAGGTCGAAGAAGACTTA
CCCCAACGACAAAACCATCATCAGTACCTTTAAGTGGAGTTACACCACTGGAAATGGCAAGCGCTACCGG
AGCACTGCGCGGACCACCTACACCTTTGCCAAGCCAATGGCGGCTAACTATCTGAAGAACCAGCCGATGT
ACGTGTTCCGTAAGACGGAGCTCAAGCACTCCAAGACCGAGCTCAACTTCAAGGAGTGGCAAAAGGCCTT
TACCGATGTGATGGGCATGGACGAGCTGTACAAGGAATTCTGCAGTCGACGGTACCGCGGGCCCGGGATC
CACCGGATCTAGATAACTGATCATAATCAGCCATACCACATTTGTAGAGGTTTTACTTGCTTTAAAAAAC
CTCCCACACCTCCCCCTGAACCTGAAACATAAAATGAATGCAATTGTTGTTGTTAACTTGTTTATTGCAG
CTTATAATGGTTACAAATAAAGCAATAGCATCACAAATTTCACAAATAAAGCATTTTTTTCACTGCATTC
TAGTTGTGGTTTGTCCAAACTCATCAATGTATCTTAACGCGTAAATTGTAAGCGTTAATATTTTGTTAAA
ATTCGCGTTAAATTTTTGTTAAATCAGCTCATTTTTTAACCAATAGGCCGAAATCGGCAAAATCCCTTAT
AAATCAAAAGAATAGACCGAGATAGGGT
[37 nt withheld, positions 2619-2655]
AAAGAACGTGGACTCCAACGTCAAAGG
[49 nt withheld, positions 2683-2731]
T
[91 nt withheld, positions 2733-2823]
G
[124 nt withheld, positions 2825-2948]
CAGGTGGCACTTTTCGGGGAAATGTGCGCGGAACCCCTATTTGTTTATTTTTCTAAATACATTCAAATAT
GTATCCGCTCATGAGACAATAACCCTGATAAATGCTTCAATAATATTGAAAAAGGAAGAGTCCTGAGGCG
GAAAGAACCAGCTGTGGAATGTGTGTCAGTTAGGGTGTGGAAAGTCCCCAGGCTCCCCAGCAGGCAGAAG
TATGCAAAGCATGCATCTCAATTAGTCAGCAACCAGGTGTGGAAAGTCCCCAGGCTCCCCAGCAGGCAGA
AGTATGCAAAGCATGCATCTCAATTAGTCAGCAACCATAGTCCCGCCCCTAACTCCGCCCATCCCGCCCC
TAACTCCGCCCAGTTCCGCCCATTCTCCGCCCCATGGCTGACTAATTTTTTTTATTTATGCAGAGGCCGA
GGCCGCCTCGGCCTCTGAGCTATTCCAGAAGTAGTGAGGAGGCTTTTTTGGAGGCCTAGGCTTTTGCAAA
GATCGATCAAGAGACAGGATGAGGATCGTTTCGCATGATTGAACAAGATGGATTGCACGCAGGTTCTCCG
GCCGCTTGGGTGGAGAGGCTATTCGGCTATGACTGGGCACAACAGACAATCGGCTGCTCTGATGCCGCCG
TGTTCCGGCTGTCAGCGCAGGGGCGCCCGGTTCTTTTTGTCAAGACCGACCTGTCCGGTGCCCTGAATGA
ACTGCAAGACGAGGCAGCGCGGCTATCGTGGCTGGCCACGACGGGCGTTCCTTGCGCAGCTGTGCTCGAC
GTTGTCACTGAAGCGGGAAGGGACTGGCTGCTATTGGGCGAAGTGCCGGGGCAGGATCTCCTGTCATCTC
ACCTTGCTCCTGCCGAGAAAGTATCCATCATGGCTGATGCAATGCGGCGGCTGCATACGCTTGATCCGGC
TACCTGCCCATTCGACCACCAAGCGAAACATCGCATCGAGCGAGCACGTACTCGGATGGAAGCCGGTCTT
GTCGATCAGGATGATCTGGACGAAGAGCATCAGGGGCTCGCGCCAGCCGAACTGTTCGCCAGGCTCAAGG
CGAGCATGCCCGACGGCGAGGATCTCGTCGTGACCCATGGCGATGCCTGCTTGCCGAATATCATGGTGGA
AAATGGCCGCTTTTCTGGATTCATCGACTGTGGCCGGCTGGGTGTGGCGGACCGCTATCAGGACATAGCG
TTGGCTACCCGTGATATTGCTGAAGAGCTTGGCGGCGAATGGGCTGACCGCTTCCTCGTGCTTTACGGTA
TCGCCGCTCCCGATTCGCAGCGCATCGCCTTCTATCGCCTTCTTGACGAGTTCTTCTGAGCGGGACTCTG
GGGTTCGAAATGACCGACCAAGCGACGCCCAACCTGCCATCACGAGATTTCGATTCCACCGCCGCCTTCT
ATGAAAGGTTGGGCTTCGGAATCGTTTTCCGGGACGCCGGCTGGATGATCCTCCAGCGCGGGGATCTCAT
GCTGGAGTTCTTCGCCCACCCTAGGGGGAGGCTAACTGAAACACGGAAGGAGACAATACCGGAAGGAACC
CGCGCTATGACGGCAATAAAAAGACAGAATAAAACGCACGGTGTTGGGTCGTTTGTTCATAAACGCGGGG
TTCGGTCCCAGGGCTGGCACTCTGTCGATACCCCACCGAGACCCCATTGGGGCCAATACGCCCGCGTTTC
TTCCTTTTCCCCACCCCACCCCCCAAGTTCGGGTGAAGGCCCAGGGCTCGCAGCCAACGTCGGGGCGGCA
GGCCCTGCCATAGCCTCAGGTTACTCATATATACTTTAGATTGATTTAAAACTTCATTTTTAATTTAAAA
GGATCTAGGTGAAGATCCTTTTTGATAATCTCATGACCAAAATCCCTTAACGTGAGTTTTCGTTCCACTG
AGCGTCAGACCCCGTAGAAAAGATCAAAGGATCTTCTTGAGATCCTTTTTTTCTGCGCGTAATCTGCTGC
TTGCAAACAAAAAAACCACCGCTACCAGCGGTGGTTTGTTTGCCGGATCAAGAGCTACCAACTCTTTTTC
CGAAGGTAACTGGCTTCAGCAGAGCGCAGATACCAAATACTGTTCTTCTAGTGTAGCCGTAGTTAGGCCA
CCACTTCAAGAACTCTGTAGCACCGCCTACATACCTCGCTCTGCTAATCCTGTTACCAGTGGCTGCTGCC
AGTGGCGATAAGTCGTGTCTTACCGGGTTGGACTCAAGACGATAGTTACCGGATAAGGCGCAGCGGTCGG
GCTGAACGGGGGGTTCGTGCACACAGCCCAGCTTGGAGCGAACGACCTACACCGAACTGAGATACCTACA
GCGTGAGCTATGAGAAAGCGCCACGCTTCCCGAAGGGAGAAAGGCGGACAGGTATCCGGTAAGCGGCAGG
GTCGGAACAGGAGAGCGCACGAGGGAGCTTCCAGGGGGAAACGCCTGGTATCTTTATAGTCCTGTCGGGT
TTCGCCACCTCTGACTTGAGCGTCGATTTTTGTGATGCTCGTCAGGGGGGCGGAGCCTATGGAAAAAC
Features (pLannotate 1.2.2; 17 found; start..end, strand, type, name):
     45..104     +  rep_origin     RSF ori (fragment): Plasmids containing the RSF 1030 origin of replication can be propagated in E. coli cells that contain additional plasmids with compatible origins.
    172..475     +  enhancer       CMV enhancer: human cytomegalovirus immediate early enhancer
    476..679     +  promoter       CMV promoter: human cytomegalovirus (CMV) immediate early promoter
    768..1475    +  CDS            mNeonGreen: mNeonGreen is a basic (constitutively fluorescent) green/yellow fluorescent protein published in 2013, derived from Branchiostoma lanceolatum. It is reported to be a very rapidly-maturing monomer with moderate acid sensitivity.
   1476..1495    +  misc_feature   MCS (fragment): multiple cloning site
   1497..2204    +  CDS            mNeonGreen: mNeonGreen is a basic (constitutively fluorescent) green/yellow fluorescent protein published in 2013, derived from Branchiostoma lanceolatum. It is reported to be a very rapidly-maturing monomer with moderate acid sensitivity.
   2205..2241    +  misc_feature   MCS (fragment): multiple cloning site
   2258..2342    +  CDS            large T antigen (fragment): large T antigen from SV40 (simian virus 40)
   2365..2486    +  polyA_signal   SV40 poly(A) signal: SV40 polyadenylation signal
   2520..2948    -  rep_origin     f1 ori (sequence partly withheld): f1 bacteriophage origin of replication; arrow indicates direction of (+) strand synthesis
   2975..3079    +  promoter       AmpR promoter: bla
   3081..3438    +  promoter       SV40 promoter: SV40 enhancer and early promoter
   3473..4267    +  CDS            NeoR/KanR: aminoglycoside phosphotransferase from Tn5; aph(3')-II (or nptII); confers resistance to neomycin, kanamycin, and G418 (Geneticin®)
   4288..4440    +  CDS            ble (fragment): BLE_KLEPN - Experimental evidence at protein level: Swiss-Prot protein existence level 1. Binding protein with a strong affinity to the bleomycin family of antibiotics. Binds to CL990; an antimitotic-antibiotic compound. From Klebsiella pneumoniae.
   4499..4546    +  polyA_signal   HSV TK poly(A) signal: herpes simplex virus thymidine kinase polyadenylation signal (Cole and Stacy, 1985)
   4637..4653    -  polyA_signal   bGH poly(A) signal (fragment): bovine growth hormone polyadenylation signal
   4875..5463    +  rep_origin     ori: high-copy-number ColE1/pMB1/pBR322/pUC origin of replication
