[The description below was written by a language model from this plasmid's Addgene catalogue record and pLannotate feature annotations shown in this document.]
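Description:
myr-palm-mNeonGreen(2x) is a mammalian expression plasmid of about 5.5 kb built on the mEGFP-C1 backbone. It produces a tandem dimer of the green/yellow fluorescent protein mNeonGreen targeted to the plasma membrane. Expression is driven by the human cytomegalovirus immediate early enhancer and promoter and terminated by an SV40 polyadenylation signal. The feature table shows two consecutive full-length mNeonGreen coding sequences on the same strand, joined by a short stretch of residual multiple cloning site that presumably serves as the linker. An unannotated gap of roughly 90 nt lies between the promoter and the first mNeonGreen. This is where an N-terminal myristoylation-palmitoylation signal would be expected, although the annotation does not mark it. The catalogue's insert name refers to glycosylphosphatidylinositol, which conflicts with the plasmid name. The stated purpose specifies only a plasma membrane localization signal, so the record leaves the exact anchor ambiguous.

The plasmid is propagated at high copy in E. coli through a ColE1/pUC-type origin and also carries an f1 origin. A single NeoR/KanR gene (Tn5 aminoglycoside phosphotransferase) sits behind both a bacterial bla promoter and the SV40 enhancer/early promoter, with an HSV TK polyadenylation signal downstream. This arrangement gives kanamycin resistance in bacteria and allows G418 selection in mammalian cells. The small RSF ori, ble, large T antigen and bGH fragments appear to be partial annotation matches rather than functional parts.

According to the record, the construct is a membrane-anchored homo-dimer expression vector from a study benchmarking green fluorescent proteins for quantifying protein oligomerization in living cells. In such work, a covalent dimer of known stoichiometry typically serves as a brightness reference.
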