Addgene plasmid #197919: myr-palm-mNeonGreen(2x)
Purpose: Homo-dimer expression vector with plasma membrane localization signal
Depositing lab: Salvatore Chiantia. Publication: Benchmarking of novel green fluorescent proteins for the quantification of protein oligomerization in living cells. Petrich A, Aji AK, Dunsing V, Chiantia S. PLoS One. 2023 Aug 3;18(8):e0285486. doi: 10.1371/journal.pone.0285486. eCollection 2023. PubMed 37535571.
Backbone
  Vector backbone: mEGFP-C1
  Vector type: Mammalian Expression
Growth in bacteria
  Bacterial resistance: Kanamycin, 50 μg/mL
  Growth temperature: 37°C
  Growth strain: DH5alpha
  Copy number: High Copy
Gene/Insert
  Gene/Insert name: glycosylphosphatidylinositol-mNeonGreen-NeonGreen
  Species: Other
  Mutation: none
  Cloning method: Restriction Enzyme; 5′ cloning site Unknown (unknown if destroyed)
Terms and licenses: Academic/Nonprofit Terms; Industry Terms: Not Available to Industry
How to cite: myr-palm-mNeonGreen(2x) was a gift from Salvatore Chiantia (Addgene plasmid # 197919 ; http://n2t.net/addgene:197919 ; RRID:Addgene_197919)
